>Addgene plasmid #164123 | pSB208 | addgene full sequence | sequence record 335351 | Addgene NGS Result
GAATACTGCAGCCAGCGAGCCCATATGCTCTGCTGGTTTCTAGAGTCGACCTGCAGGGAGCGACGCCATA
TCGTCTGCTCCTTTCTAGGCAATTAGGTACCTTAGGATCTAATGAACCCGGGAATACTGCAGCCAGCGAG
CCCATATGCTCTGCTGGTTTCTAGAGTCGACCTGCAGGGAGCGACGCCATATCGTCTGCTCCTTTCTAGG
CAATTAGGTACCTTAGGATCTAATGAACCCGGGAATACTGCAGCCAGCGAGCCCATATGCTCTGCTGGTT
TCTAGAGTCGACCTGCAGGGAGCGACGCCATATCGTCTGCTCCTTTCTAGGCAATTAGGTACCTTAGGAT
CCTTACTTGTACAGCTCGTCCATGCCGAGAGTGATCCCGGCGGCGGTCACGAACTCCAGCAGGACCATGT
GATCGCGCTTCTCGTTGGGGTCTTTGCTCAGGGCGGACTGGTAGCTAAGGTAGTGGTTGTCGGGCAGCAG
CACGGGGCCGTCGCCGATTGGGGTGTTCTGCTGGTAGTGGTCGGCGAGCTGCACGCTGCCGTCCTCGATG
TTGTGGCGGATCTTGAAGTTCACCTTGATGCCGTTCTTCTGCTTGTCGGCCATGATATAGACGTTGTGGC
TGTTGTAGTTGTACTCCAGCTTGTGCCCCAGGATGTTGCCGTCCTCCTTGAAGTCGATGCCCTTCAGCTC
GATGCGGTTCACCAGGGTGTCGCCCTCGAACTTCACCTCGGCGCGGGTCTTGTAGTTGCCGTCGTCCTTG
AAGAAGATGGTGCGCTCCTGGACGTAGCCTTCGGGCATGGCGGACTTGAAGAAGTCGTGCAGCTTCATGT
GGTCGGGGTAGCGGGCGAAGCATTGCAGGCCGTAGCCGAAGGTGGTCACGAGGGTGGGCCAGGGCACGGG
CAGCTTGCCTGTGGTGCAGATGAACTTCAGGGTCAGCTTGCCGTAGGTGGCATCGCCCTCGCCCTCGCCG
GACACGCTGAACTTGTGGCCGTTTACGTCGCCGTCCAGCTCGACCAGGATGGGCACCACCCCGGTGAACA
GCTCCTCGCCCTTGCTCACCATCTAGTATTTCCCCTCTTTCTCTAGTATTAAACAAAATTATTTGTAGAG
GCTGTTTCGTCCTCACGGACTCATCAGACCGGAAAGCACATCCGGTGACAGCTAATTGTGAGCGCTCACA
ATTCCACACATTATACGAGCCGATGATTAATTGTCAACACAGCCAACGATCGTTAAGCGGGAGACCAGAA
ACAAAAAAAGGCCCCCCGTTAGGGAGGCCTTCAATAATTGGTTGTGTCTCAAAATCTCTGATGTACATTG
CACAAGATAAAAATATATCATCATGAACAATAAAACTGTCTGCTTACATAAACAGTAATACAAGGGGTGT
TATGAGCCATATTCAACGGGAAACGTCTTGCTCCAGGCCGCGATTAAATTCCAACATGGATGCTGATTTA
TATGGGTATAAATGGGCTCGCGATAATGTCGGGCAATCAGGTGCGACAATCTATCGATTGTATGGGAAGC
CCGATGCGCCAGAGTTGTTTCTGAAACATGGCAAAGGTAGCGTTGCCAATGATGTTACAGATGAGATGGT
CAGACTAAACTGGCTGACGGAATTTATGCCTCTTCCGACCATCAAGCATTTTATCCGTACTCCTGATGAT
GCATGGTTACTCACCACTGCGATCCCCGGGAAAACAGCATTCCAGGTATTAGAAGAATATCCTGATTCAG
GTGAAAATATTGTTGATGCGCTGGCAGTGTTCCTGCGCCGGTTGCATTCGATTCCTGTTTGTAATTGTCC
TTTTAACAGCGATCGCGTATTTCGTCTCGCTCAGGCGCAATCACGAATGAATAACGGTTTGGTTGATGCG
AGTGATTTTGATGACGAGCGTAATGGCTGGCCTGTTGAACAAGTCTGGAAAGAAATGCATAAGCTTTTGC
CATTCTCACCGGATTCAGTCGTCACTCATGGTGATTTCTCACTTGATAACCTTATTTTTGACGAGGGGAA
ATTAATAGGTTGTATTGATGTTGGACGAGTCGGAATCGCAGACCGATACCAGGATCTTGCCATCCTATGG
AACTGCCTCGGTGAGTTTTCTCCTTCATTACAGAAACGGCTTTTTCAAAAATATGGTATTGATAATCCTG
ATATGAATAAATTGCAGTTTCATTTGATGCTCGATGAGTTTTTCTAAGGTAACTGTCAGACCAAGTTTAC
TCATATATACTTTAGATTGATTTTTCGTTCCACTGAGCGTCAGACCCCTTAATAAGATGATCTTCTTGAG
ATCGTTTTGGTCTGCGCGTAATCTCTTGCTCTGAAAACGAAAAAACCGCCTTGCAGGGCGGTTTTTCGAA
GGTTCTCTGAGCTACCAACTCTTTGAACCGAGGTAACTGGCTTGGAGGAGCGCAGTCACCAAAACTTGTC
CTTTCAGTTTAGCCTTAACCGGCGCATGACTTCAAGACTAACTCCTCTAAATCAATTACCAGTGGCTGCT
GCCAGTGGTGCTTTTGCATGTCTTTCCGGGTTGGACTCAAGACGATAGTTACCGGATAAGGCGCAGCGGT
CGGACTGAACGGGGGGTTCGTGCATACAGTCCAGCTTGGAGCGAACTGCCTACCCGGAACTGAGTGTCAG
GCGTGGAATGAGACAAACGCGGCCATAACAGCGGAATGACACCGGTAAACCGAAAGGCAGGAACAGGAGA
GCGCACGAGGGAGCCGCCAGGGGGAAACGCCTGGTATCTTTATAGTCCTGTCGGGTTTCGCCACCACTGA
TTTGAGCGTCAGATTTCGTGATGCTTGTCAGGGGGGCGGAGCCTATGGAAAAACGGCTTTGCCGCGGCCC
TCTCACTTCCCTGTTAAGTATCTTCCTGGCATCTTCCAGGAAATCTCCGCCCCGTTCGTAAGCCATTTCC
GCTCGCCGCAGTCGAACGACCGAGCGTAGCGAGTCAGTGAGCGAGGAAGCGGAATATATCCTGTATCACA
TATTCTGCTGACGCACCGGTGCAGCCTTTTTTCTCCTGCCACATGAAGCACTTCACTGACACCCTCATCA
GTGCCAACATAGTAAGCCAGTATACACTCCGCTAGCGCTGAGGTCTGCCTCGTGCAGCGAGTCAGTGAGC
GAGGAAGCACCTCAGATAAAATATTTGCTCATGAGCCCGAAGTGGCGAGCCCGATCTTCCCCATCGGTGA
TGTCGGCGATATAGGCGCCAGCAACCGCACCTGTGGCGCCGGTGATGCCGGCCACGATGCGTCCGGCGTA
GAGGATCGGACCAAAACGAAAAAAGGCCCCCCTTTCGGGAGGCCTCTTTTCTGGAATTTGGTACCGAGCT
GCAGCGGGCGCTACTAGTATAGCGGCCGCGAATTCGCCCTTCGCGAGATCTAATGAACCCGG
Features (pLannotate 1.2.2; 13 found; start..end, strand, type, name):
     39..57      +  misc_feature   MCS (fragment): pUC18/19 multiple cloning site
    160..178     +  misc_feature   MCS (fragment): pUC18/19 multiple cloning site
    281..299     +  misc_feature   MCS (fragment): pUC18/19 multiple cloning site
    353..1072    -  CDS            EYFP: enhanced YFP mammalian codon-optimized
   1122..1171    -  misc_RNA       sTRSV HHRz: hammerhead ribozyme from the tobacco ringspot virus satellite RNA (Khvorova et al., 2003)
   1174..1193    +  protein_bind   lac operator (symmetric): The lac repressor binds to the lac operator to inhibit transcription in E. coli. This inhibition can be relieved by adding lactose or isopropyl-β-D-thiogalactopyranoside (IPTG). The symmetric lac operator was optimized for tight binding of lac repressor. lac repressor encoded by lacI
   1199..1227    -  promoter       tac promoter: strong E. coli promoter; hybrid between the trp and lac UV5 promoters
   1402..2217    +  CDS            KanR: aminoglycoside phosphotransferase; aph(3')-Ia; confers resistance to kanamycin in bacteria or G418 (Geneticin®) in eukaryotes
   2306..2851    +  rep_origin     p15A ori: Plasmids containing the medium-copy-number p15A origin of replication can be propagated in E. coli cells that contain a second plasmid with the ColE1 origin.
   2939..2994    +  rep_origin     RSF ori (fragment): Plasmids containing the RSF 1030 origin of replication can be propagated in E. coli cells that contain additional plasmids with compatible origins.
   3093..3119    -  misc_feature   bom (fragment): basis of mobility region from pBR322
   3136..3158    +  rep_origin     RSF ori (fragment): Plasmids containing the RSF 1030 origin of replication can be propagated in E. coli cells that contain additional plasmids with compatible origins.
   3177..3297    -  CDS            TcR (fragment): tetracycline efflux protein; tet; confers resistance to tetracycline
