[The description below was written by a language model from this plasmid's Addgene catalogue record and pLannotate feature annotations shown in this document.]
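Description:
pSB208 is a small (about 3.4 kb) bacterial expression plasmid built on a p15A-Kan backbone. It replicates in E. coli from the p15A origin, listed as low copy in the catalogue and compatible with ColE1-type plasmids, and is selected with kanamycin through an aph(3')-Ia aminoglycoside phosphotransferase gene. The short hits annotated as RSF origin, bom and tetracycline-resistance fragments near the origin are most likely backbone remnants or similarity matches rather than functional elements.

The payload is a synthetic YFP-PP7 reporter transcription unit on the reverse strand. A tac promoter (the strong trp/lacUV5 hybrid), followed by a symmetric lac operator, makes transcription repressible by LacI and inducible with IPTG. No lacI gene is annotated on the plasmid, so repressor would have to come from the host or another plasmid. Downstream sits the sTRSV hammerhead ribozyme, a self-cleaving insulator that trims the 5' leader so the mature transcript is independent of promoter context, and then an EYFP coding sequence. The PP7 repeats named in the record are not annotated as such. However, the region downstream of EYFP carries three regularly spaced short matches to a pUC multiple cloning site, which probably reflect repeated linker sequence within a tandem array. PP7 repeats are RNA hairpins bound by the PP7 bacteriophage coat protein, so a fluorescent coat-protein fusion supplied separately can label the transcript.

According to the associated publication title, the construct serves single-cell measurement of plasmid copy number and promoter activity, with Ptac output readable both as PP7-tagged mRNA and as YFP fluorescence. The recommended recombination-deficient propagation strain is consistent with the presence of repetitive sequence.
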