Addgene plasmid #164123: pSB208
Purpose: Ptac driving PP7 repeats
Depositing lab: Christopher Voigt. Depositing organization: Massachusetts Institute of Technology. Publication: Single-cell measurement of plasmid copy number and promoter activity. Shao B, Rammohan J, Anderson DA, Alperovich N, Ross D, Voigt CA. Nat Commun. 2021 Mar 5;12(1):1475. doi: 10.1038/s41467-021-21734-y. PubMed 33674569.
Backbone
  Vector backbone: p15A-Kan
  Vector type: Bacterial Expression
Growth in bacteria
  Bacterial resistance: Kanamycin, 50 μg/mL
  Growth temperature: 37°C
  Growth strain: NEB Stable
  Copy number: Low Copy
Gene/Insert
  Gene/Insert name: YFP-PP7
  Species: Synthetic
  Promoter: Ptac
  Cloning method: Gibson Cloning
  Sequencing primers: 5′ unknown; 3′ unknown
Terms and licenses: Academic/Nonprofit Terms; Industry Terms: Not Available to Industry
How to cite: pSB208 was a gift from Christopher Voigt (Addgene plasmid # 164123 ; http://n2t.net/addgene:164123 ; RRID:Addgene_164123)
